LOCUS       Exported 9122 bp ds-DNA circular SYN 12-MAY-2021
DEFINITION  Analogous to pMINTNH3 but with a C-terminal 3C cleavage site and a
            GFP-His10 tag fusion..
ACCESSION   .
VERSION     .
KEYWORDS    pMINTC3GH (Hyg)
SOURCE      synthetic DNA construct
  ORGANISM  synthetic DNA construct
REFERENCE   1 (bases 1 to 9122)
  TITLE     A uniform cloning platform for mycobacterial genetics and protein
            production
REFERENCE   2 (bases 1 to 9122)
  AUTHORS   .
  TITLE     Direct Submission
  JOURNAL   Exported May 12, 2021 from SnapGene Server 1.1.58
            http://www.snapgene.com
FEATURES             Location/Qualifiers
     source          1..9122
                     /organism="synthetic DNA construct"
                     /mol_type="other DNA"
     protein_bind    162..179
                     /gene="tetO"
                     /label=tet operator
                     /bound_moiety="tetracycline repressor TetR"
                     /note="bacterial operator O2 for the tetR and tetA genes"
     protein_bind    complement(298..322)
                     /gene="mutant version of attB"
                     /label=attB2
                     /bound_moiety="BP Clonase(TM)"
                     /note="recombination site for the Gateway(R) BP reaction"
     CDS             complement(401..706)
                     /codon_start=1
                     /gene="ccdB"
                     /product="CcdB, a bacterial toxin that poisons DNA gyrase"
                     /label=ccdB
                     /note="Plasmids containing the ccdB gene cannot be
                     propagated in standard E. coli strains."
                     /translation="MQFKVYTYKRESRYRLFVDVQSDIIDTPGRRMVIPLASARLLSDK
                     VSRELYPVVHIGDESWRMMTTDMASVPVSVIGEEVADLSHRENDIKNAINLMFWGI"
     primer_bind     complement(503..522)
                     /label=ccdB-fwd
                     /note="ccdB gene, forward primer"
     CDS             complement(1048..1707)
                     /codon_start=1
                     /gene="cat"
                     /product="chloramphenicol acetyltransferase"
                     /label=CmR
                     /note="confers resistance to chloramphenicol"
                     /translation="MEKKITGYTTVDISQWHRKEHFEAFQSVAQCTYNQTVQLDITAFL
                     KTVKKNKHKFYPAFIHILARLMNAHPEFRMAMKDGELVIWDSVHPCYTVFHEQTETFSS
                     LWSEYHDDFRQFLHIYSQDVACYGENLAYFPKGFIENMFFVSANPWVSFTSFDLNVANM
                     DNFFAPVFTMGKYYTQGDKVLMPLAIQVHHAVCDGFHVGRMLNELQQYCDEWQGGA"
     primer_bind     1622..1641
                     /label=CAT-R
                     /note="Chloramphenicol resistance gene, reverse primer"
     promoter        complement(1761..1791)
                     /label=lac UV5 promoter
                     /note="E. coli lac promoter with an ""up"" mutation"
     protein_bind    complement(1816..1940)
                     /gene="mutant version of attR"
                     /label=attR1
                     /bound_moiety="LR Clonase(TM)"
                     /note="recombination site for the Gateway(R) LR reaction"
     CDS             complement(1959..1979)
                     /codon_start=1
                     /product="nuclear localization signal of SV40 (simian virus
                     40) large T antigen"
                     /label=SV40 NLS
                     /translation="PKKKRKV"
     CDS             complement(1983..2003)
                     /codon_start=1
                     /product="nuclear localization signal of SV40 (simian virus
                     40) large T antigen"
                     /label=SV40 NLS
                     /translation="PKKKRKV"
     CDS             2030..2053
                     /codon_start=1
                     /product="recognition and cleavage site for human
                     rhinovirus 3C and PreScission proteases"
                     /label=HRV 3C site
                     /translation="LEVLFQGP"
     CDS             2060..2770
                     /codon_start=1
                     /product="GFP variant that folds robustly even when fused
                     to poorly folded proteins (Pedelacq et al., 2006)"
                     /label=superfolder GFP
                     /translation="SKGEELFTGVVPILVELDGDVNGHKFSVSGEGEGDATYGKLTLKF
                     ICTTGKLPVPWPTLVTTLTYGVQCFSRYPDHMKRHDFFKSAMPEGYVQERTISFKDDGN
                     YKTRAEVKFEGDTLVNRIELKGIDFKEDGNILGHKLEYNYNSHNVYITADKQKNGIKAN
                     FKIRHNIEDGSVQLADHYQQNTPIGDGPVLLPDNHYLSTQSALSKDPNEKRDHMVLLEF
                     VTAAGITHGMDELYK"
     primer_bind     complement(2087..2115)
                     /label=GFP-R
                     /note="GFP, reverse primer. Does NOT anneal to EGFP"
     primer_bind     2710..2730
                     /label=GFP-F
                     /note="GFP, forward primer. Does NOT anneal to EGFP"
     CDS             2777..2806
                     /codon_start=1
                     /product="10xHis affinity tag"
                     /label=10xHis
                     /translation="HHHHHHHHHH"
     rep_origin      complement(3076..3664)
                     /direction=LEFT
                     /label=ori
                     /note="high-copy-number ColE1/pMB1/pBR322/pUC origin of
                     replication"
     primer_bind     complement(3156..3175)
                     /label=pBR322ori-F
                     /note="pBR322 origin, forward primer"
     primer_bind     5668..5687
                     /label=pENTR-R
                     /note="pENTR vectors, reverse primer"
     terminator      7623..7669
                     /label=rrnB T1 terminator
                     /note="transcription terminator T1 from the E. coli rrnB
                     gene"
     primer_bind     7925..7947
                     /label=M13/pUC Reverse
                     /note="In lacZ gene"
     primer_bind     7944..7960
                     /label=M13 rev
                     /note="common sequencing primer, one of multiple similar
                     variants"
     primer_bind     7944..7960
                     /label=M13 Reverse
                     /note="In lacZ gene. Also called M13-rev"
     protein_bind    7980..8000
                     /gene="mutant version of attB"
                     /label=attB4
                     /bound_moiety="BP Clonase(TM)"
                     /note="core recombination site for the Gateway(R) BP
                     reaction"
     primer_bind     8053..8069
                     /label=pBluescriptKS
                     /note="For pBluescript vector"
     primer_bind     8054..8070
                     /label=KS primer
                     /note="common sequencing primer, one of multiple similar
                     variants"
     protein_bind    9007..9031
                     /gene="mutant version of attB"
                     /label=attB1
                     /bound_moiety="BP Clonase(TM)"
                     /note="recombination site for the Gateway(R) BP reaction"
ORIGIN
        1 gtcggcaccg tcacggccgt gggaggcggc acgatccgcg acgtgatgat cggccgcatc
       61 cccacggtgc tgcgcagtga gctctacgcc atcccggcgt tgatctgtgc gttcgcacgc
      121 acaggcccgg tgtgagaagg gtctctgacg agcgggagaa ctccctatca gtgatagagt
      181 ttgtcctccc tatcagtgat agataggctc tgggagtacc cgtgtgtacg accagcacgg
      241 catacatcat ttcgacgccg agagattcgc cgcccgaaat gagcacgatc cgcatgcacc
      301 cagctttctt gtacaaagtg ggctcgaggc atgcgaagga gatatacata tgagttgaag
      361 agcgacctgc agactggctg tgtataaggg agcctgacat ttatattccc cagaacatca
      421 ggttaatggc gtttttgatg tcattttcgc ggtggctgag atcagccact tcttccccga
      481 taacggagac cggcacactg gccatatcgg tggtcatcat gcgccagctt tcatccccga
      541 tatgcaccac cgggtaaagt tcacgggaga ctttatctga cagcagacgt gcactggcca
      601 gggggatcac catccgtcgc ccgggcgtgt caataatatc actctgtaca tccacaaaca
      661 gacgataacg gctctctctt ttataggtgt aaaccttaaa ctgcatttca ccagcccctg
      721 ttctcgtcag caaaagagcc gttcatttca ataaaccggg cgacctcagc catcccttcc
      781 tgattttccg ctttccagcg ttcggcacgc agacgacggg cttcattctg catggttgtg
      841 cttaccagac cggagatatt gacatcatat atgccttgag caactgatag ctgtcgctgt
      901 caactgtcac tgtaatacgc tgcttcatag catacctctt tttgacatac ttcgggtata
      961 catatcagta tatattctta taccgcaaaa atcagcgcgc aaatacgcat actgttatct
     1021 ggcttttagt aagccggatc cacgcgttta cgccccgccc tgccactcat cgcagtactg
     1081 ttgtaattca ttaagcattc tgccgacatg gaagccatca caaacggcat gatgaacctg
     1141 aatcgccagc ggcatcagca ccttgtcgcc ttgcgtataa tatttgccca tggtgaaaac
     1201 gggggcgaag aagttgtcca tattggccac gtttaaatca aaactggtga aactcaccca
     1261 gggattggct gagacgaaaa acatattctc aataaaccct ttagggaaat aggccaggtt
     1321 ttcaccgtaa cacgccacat cttgcgaata tatgtgtaga aactgccgga aatcgtcgtg
     1381 gtattcactc cagagcgatg aaaacgtttc agtttgctca tggaaaacgg tgtaacaagg
     1441 gtgaacacta tcccatatca ccagctcacc gtctttcatt gccatacgga attccggatg
     1501 agcattcatc aggcgggcaa gaatgtgaat aaaggccgga taaaacttgt gcttattttt
     1561 ctttacggtc tttaaaaagg ccgtaatatc cagctgaacg gtctggttat aggtacattg
     1621 agcaactgac tgaaatgcct caaaatgttc tttacgatgc cattgggata tatcaacggt
     1681 ggtatatcca gtgatttttt tctccatttt agcttcctta gctcctgaaa atctcgacgg
     1741 atcctaactc aaaatccaca cattatacga gccggaagca taaagtgtaa agcctggggt
     1801 gcctaatgcg gccgccatag tgactggata tgttgtgttt tacagtatta tgtagtctgt
     1861 tttttatgca aaatctaatt taatatattg atatttatat cattttacgt ttctcgttca
     1921 gcttttttgt acaaacttgt gatatcgaat tcgctagcta cctttctctt cttttttgga
     1981 tctacctttc tcttcttttt tggggatcca ctagttcagc tcttctgcat tagaagtttt
     2041 gtttcaaggt ccacaattca gcaaaggaga agaacttttc actggagttg tcccaattct
     2101 tgttgaatta gatggtgatg ttaatgggca caaattttct gtcagtggag agggtgaagg
     2161 tgatgctaca tacggaaaac tcacccttaa atttatttgc actactggaa aactacctgt
     2221 tccttggcca acacttgtca ctactctgac ctatggtgtt caatgctttt cccgttatcc
     2281 ggatcacatg aaacggcatg actttttcaa gagtgccatg cccgaaggtt atgtacagga
     2341 acgcactata tctttcaaag atgacgggaa ctacaagacg cgtgctgaag tcaagtttga
     2401 aggtgatacc cttgttaatc gtatcgagtt aaagggtatt gattttaaag aagatggaaa
     2461 cattctcgga cacaaactag agtacaacta taactcacac aatgtataca tcacggcaga
     2521 caaacaaaag aatggaatca aagctaactt caaaattcgc cacaacattg aagatggttc
     2581 cgttcaacta gcagaccatt atcaacaaaa tactccaatt ggcgatggcc ctgtcctttt
     2641 accagacaac cattacctgt cgacacaatc tgccctttcg aaagatccca acgaaaagcg
     2701 tgaccacatg gtccttcttg agtttgtaac tgctgctggg attacacatg gcatggatga
     2761 gctctacaaa actagtcatc atcatcacca tcatcatcac catcattaat tatacatagt
     2821 tgcttaagct gcaggggacc ctagaggtcc ccttttttat tttaaaaatt ttttataacc
     2881 ggtaagaagt ccaacacgcc gctcctcccc gatgttgcgt agccgcttca agcttaagca
     2941 acggccccag tgagtagcga ctttggatcc ggtacccgca acggtcaacc agcgtctacg
     3001 cgtttcactg gccgacatgt gagcaaaagg ccagcaaaag gccaggaacc gtaaaaaggc
     3061 cgcgttgctg gcgtttttcc ataggctccg cccccctgac gagcatcaca aaaatcgacg
     3121 ctcaagtcag aggtggcgaa acccgacagg actataaaga taccaggcgt ttccccctgg
     3181 aagctccctc gtgcgctctc ctgttccgac cctgccgctt accggatacc tgtccgcctt
     3241 tctcccctcg ggaagcgtgg cgctttctca tagctcacgc tgtaggtatc tcagttcggt
     3301 gtaggtcgtt cgctccaagc tgggctgtgt gcacgaaccc cccgttcagc ccgaccgctg
     3361 cgccttatcc ggtaactatc gtcttgagtc caacccggta agacacgact tatcgccact
     3421 ggcagcagcc actggtaaca ggattagcag agcgaggtat gtaggcggtg ctacagagtt
     3481 cttgaagtgg tggcctaact acggctacac tagaaggaca gtatttggta tctgcgctct
     3541 gctgaagcca gttaccttcg gaaaaagagt tggtagctct tgatccggca aacaaaccac
     3601 cgctggtagc ggtggttttt ttgtttgcaa gcagcagatt acgcgcagaa aaaaaggatc
     3661 tcaagaagat cctttgatct tttctacggg gtctgacgct catggaacta gtgaggtctg
     3721 cctcgtgaag aaggtgttgc tgactcatac caggcctgaa tcgccccatc atccagccag
     3781 aaagtgaggg agccacggtt ggtgagagct ttgttgtagg tggaccagtt ggtgattttg
     3841 aacttttgct ttgccacgga acggtctgcg ttgtcgggaa gatgcgtgat ctgatccttc
     3901 aactcagcaa aagttcgatt tattcaacaa agccgccgtc ccgtcaagtc agcgtaatgc
     3961 tctgccagtg ttacaaccaa ttaaccaatt ctgattagaa aaactcatcg agcatcaaat
     4021 gaaactgcaa gtattctaga ggtctgacgc tcagtggaac gaaaactcac gttaagggat
     4081 tttggtcatg agattatcaa aaaggatctt cacctagatc cttttaaatt aaaaatgaag
     4141 ttttaaatca atctaaagta tatatgagta aacttggtct gacagttacc aatgcttaat
     4201 cagtgaggca cctatctcag cgatctgtct atttcgttca tccatagttg cctgactccc
     4261 cgacgtggcc gaccagcccg tcatcgtcaa cgcctgatcc gcggtgcgga caggccgtgt
     4321 cgcgaccggc cgtgcggaat taagccggcc cgtaccctgt gaatagaggt ccgctgtgac
     4381 acaagaatct ctgttacttc tcgaccgtat tgattcggat gattcctacg cgagcctgcg
     4441 gaacgaccag gaattctggg agccgctggc ccgccgagcc ctggaggagc tcgggctgcc
     4501 ggtgccgccg gtgctgcggg tgcccggcga gagcaccaac cccgtactgg tcggcgagcc
     4561 cggcccggtg atcaagctgt tcggcgagca ctggtgcggt ccggagagcc tcgcgtcgga
     4621 gtcggaggcg tacgcggtcc tggcggacgc cccggtgccg gtgccccgcc tcctcggccg
     4681 cggcgagctg cggcccggca ccggagcctg gccgtggccc tacctggtga tgagccggat
     4741 gaccggcacc acctggcggt ccgcgatgga cggcacgacc gaccggaacg cgctgctcgc
     4801 cctggcccgc gaactcggcc gggtgctcgg ccggctgcac agggtgccgc tgaccgggaa
     4861 caccgtgctc accccccatt ccgaggtctt cccggaactg ctgcgggaac gccgcgcggc
     4921 gaccgtcgag gaccaccgcg ggtggggcta cctctcgccc cggctgctgg accgcctgga
     4981 ggactggctg ccggacgtgg acacgctgct ggccggccgc gaaccccggt tcgtccacgg
     5041 cgacctgcac gggaccaaca tcttcgtgga cctggccgcg accgaggtca ccgggatcgt
     5101 cgacttcacc gacgtctatg cgggagactc ccgctacagc ctggtgcaac tgcatctcaa
     5161 cgccttccgg ggcgaccgcg agatcctggc cgcgctgctc gacggggcgc agtggaagcg
     5221 gaccgaggac ttcgcccgcg aactgctcgc cttcaccttc ctgcacgact tcgaggtgtt
     5281 cgaggagacc ccgctggatc tctccggctt caccgatccg gaggaactgg cgcagttcct
     5341 ctgggggccg ccggacaccg cccccggcgc ctgacgcccc gggcccgcgc cgaagcccgc
     5401 tgctgcgagc ccggagcggg ccggccgacg gcggtgcggg cccggcggcg gacgctcagc
     5461 agcggcgggc gtgaaaggcc ctggcatcct cgatcatctc ctccagggtg ggtcggccgg
     5521 gcttccatcc cagctcggca aggatcaacg aggacagtcg cacgacgaag ttcttctgga
     5581 tcgcgcccgt gctggaagca ctcaacctcg aagcgtgtgg ttgcggagcc atctagcaac
     5641 cacacgacca tggtactccc gttgaatatg gctcataaca ccccttgtat tactgtttat
     5701 gtaagcagac agttttattg ttcatgatga tatattttta tcttgtgcaa tgtaacatca
     5761 gagattttga gacacaacgt ggctttcccc ccccccgacg tcaggtggct agctggcggg
     5821 aacggcaatg ctcctggcgg cggcggggct ggtgcccagg tctccgcaca gagcggcggt
     5881 gctggcgctc gcggccaggc gtggttcttc gcgtactgac aagaaacccc cctctttagg
     5941 actcagtgtc cttgggaggg gggctttttg cgtttcagga ggtcttggcc agcttggaca
     6001 tcgcctcagc gatagcctcg tcgcgggcct cagacgccat ctggtacttc atcgccatcc
     6061 taggagtcgt gtgaccgaga cgggccatca gctccttggt cgtcgcacct gcctgagcgg
     6121 cgaacgtagc gccgacagcg cggaggtcgt ggatgcggag ttccggccga ccgatcttgg
     6181 cgtagccacg cttcagcgac ttggtgaacg cggacttcga cagccggttg ccctgcgtcg
     6241 tggtcaccag gaatgcctcg gggcccttgt tcatcttcgt acggtccttc atgtgcgctc
     6301 ggatcatctc cgcgacgtga ggcggaaccg tcacaggacg cttcgaccgg acggtcttgg
     6361 cgttgccaac gacgatcttg ttccccacgc gggaagcgcc acggcgcacc cggagcttca
     6421 tcgtcatgcc gtcgtccacg atgtccttgc ggcgaagctc gatcagctct ccgaaccgga
     6481 ggctcgtcca cgccaggatg tatgccgcga tccggtagtg cacgaagatc tcagcggcga
     6541 cgatgtccag ctcctcaggc gtcagcgcct ctacgtcgcg ctcatcggct gccttctgct
     6601 cgatccggca cgggttctct gcgatcagct tgtcctcgac cgctgtgttc atcaccgccc
     6661 ggaggacgtt gtaggcatgc cggcgggcag tcgggtgctt cctacccatc ccggcccacc
     6721 acgcacgcac cagagctggc gtcatctctg tgaccgccac ttcacctagc accgggtaga
     6781 tgcggcgctc cgcgtgcccg ctgtacagat ccctggtgcc gtctgcgagg tcgcgctcca
     6841 cgagccactt ccgggtgtac tcctccagcg tgatggcgct ggcggctgcc ttcttcgccc
     6901 ggtcctgtgg aggggtccag gtctccatct cgatgagccg cttctcgccc gcgagccagg
     6961 cttcggcgtc catcttgttg tcgtaggtct gcagcgcgta gtacctcaca ccgtcctgcg
     7021 ggttgacgta tgaggcttgg atcctcccgc tgcgctgagt cttcagcgat ccccatccgc
     7081 gacgtgccaa ctaggtctcc tctcgtcgtg aacaaggcta ccgggttgca actcctgtgc
     7141 aactctcagg cttcaacgcg cttctacgac ctgcaatttc tttccactta gaggatgcag
     7201 ccgagagggg gtaaaaacct atcttgaccg gcccatatat gtggtcggca gacacccatt
     7261 cttccaaact agctacgcgg gttcgattcc cgtcgcccgc tccgctggtc agagggtgtt
     7321 ttcgccctct ggccattttt ctttccaggg gtctgcaact cttgtgcgac tcttctgacc
     7381 tgggcatacg cggttgcaac gcatccctga tctggctact ttcgatgctg acaaacgaat
     7441 agagcccccc gcctgcgcga acagacgagg ggcattcaca ccagattgga gctggtgcag
     7501 tgaagagaat agaccgggac aaggttgcac cgggagttgc agcggtcgga accctcgccg
     7561 tcggcgggct ggcgttcgcc ctgtcgttca cggctctagc tgatcaccgc ggccatgatg
     7621 gcataaaacg aaaggcccag tctttcgact gagcctttcg ttttatttga tgcctggcag
     7681 tcgatcgtac gctagttaac tacgtcgaca tcgatttaat taatatgcat caattgattt
     7741 aaatactagt gttaactatt taattgggga ccctagaggt cccctttttt attttaaaaa
     7801 ttttttcaag gggacctcta gggtccccag ctggctagcg agtcatgagg tcaccatgtt
     7861 ctttcctgcg ttatcccctg attctgtgga taaccgtatt accgcctttg agtgagctga
     7921 taccagcgga taacaatttc acacaggaaa cagctatgac catgattacg ccaagctatc
     7981 aactttgtat agaaaagttg catgaccaac ttcgataacg ttctcggctc gatgatcccc
     8041 gggggccccc cctcgaggtc gacggtatcg atttaattaa tatgcatcaa ttgatttaaa
     8101 tactagtgtt aactatttaa ttggggaccc tagaggtccc cttttttatt ttaaaaattt
     8161 tttcaagggg acctctaggg tccccagctg gctagcgagt catgaggtca ccatggtcat
     8221 taggagccgc tctcgcactt cagctgcttc tccaagccgc agatgatcag ctccaggccg
     8281 aacaagaagg ccggctcggc gccctggtgg tcgaacagct cgatggcctg gcgcagcaac
     8341 ggcggcatgc tgtcggtggt cggggtctcg cgctcctcct tggcgacctg gtgctcctgg
     8401 tcctccaaca cgcagcccag ggtgaagtgg cccacggccg acagggcgta caacgcgttc
     8461 tccagcgaga agccctgctg gcacaggaag gccaactggt tctccagggt ctcgtactgc
     8521 ttctcggtcg gccgggtgcc caggtgcacc ttggcgccgt cgcggtggct cagcaaggcg
     8581 cagcggaagc tcttggcgtt gttgcgcagg aagtcctgcc agctctcgcc ctccagcggg
     8641 cagaagtggg tgtggtggcg gtccaacatc tcgatggcca gggcgtcgag cagggcccgc
     8701 ttgttcttga cgtgccagta cagggtcggc tgctcgacgc ccagcttctg ggccagcttg
     8761 cgggtggtca ggccctcgat gccgacctcg ttcagcagct ccagggcgga gttgatgacc
     8821 ttggacttgt ccaggcggga cattgcgaag tgattcctcc tgatggtacc ggatccgtgg
     8881 caggagggtc gcctgcgtcg gcaactcgcc caggctacac gagagccctc gactgcgaaa
     8941 atgccgacca ggcaccaccg cactccaggc ttaacccggt gcgacgatcc aatattacga
     9001 gatctgacaa gtttgtacaa aaaagcaggc taccaggcct agatctgggg accctagagg
     9061 tccccttttt tattttaaaa attttttcac gtgccagccg attggactag aaatattgga
     9121 tc
//
