LOCUS       pMINTC3GH_(Hyg) 9171 bp DNA circular UNA 08-Okt-2013
DEFINITION
SOURCE      pMINT_C3GH (unknown)
FEATURES             Location/Qualifiers
     Fragment        join(<4009..8895,2027..>4008,8896..9171,1..352)
                     /origin="pMINT_C3GH dccdB (3) [#25] (7'857bp
                     circular)Fragment: from SapI cut at 3237^3238 to SapI cut
                     at 1939^1940, 6'559bpOrientation: originalPlus strand 5':
                     no changePlus strand 3': no changeMinus strand 5': no
                     changeMinus strand 3': no change"
     promoter        154..216
                     /label="P(myc1)"
     Fragment        353..2026
                     /origin="ccdB CM (2'780bp linear)Fragment: from SapI cut at
                     130^131 to SapI cut at 1804^1805, 1'674bpOrientation:
                     originalPlus strand 5': no changePlus strand 3': no
                     changeMinus strand 5': no changeMinus strand 3': no change"
     CDS             complement(357..363)
                     /label="SapI"
     gene            complement(401..706)
                     /gene="ccdB"
                     /product="ccdB gene"
     misc_feature    complement(806..834)
                     /gene="-8.0"
     gene            complement(1048..1707)
                     /gene="cat"
                     /product="Chloramphenicol resistance gene"
     CDS             2019..2025
                     /label="SapI"
     CDS             2030..2053
                     /label="C3"
     gene            2054..2809
                     /label="GFP-His10"
     oriT            3038..3657
                     /label="pBR322 OriE"
     gene            4430..5081
                     /label="Hyg"
     gene            complement(6007..7005)
                     /label="Integrase"
     CDS             complement(7083..7585)
                     /label="attP"
     gene            complement(8083..8892)
                     /label="TetR(B_syn207)"
     promoter        complement(8902..9045)
                     /label="P(imyc)"
ORIGIN
        1 GTCGGCACCG TCACGGCCGT GGGAGGCGGC ACGATCCGCG ACGTGATGAT CGGCCGCATC
       61 CCCACGGTGC TGCGCAGTGA GCTCTACGCC ATCCCGGCGT TGATCTGTGC GTTCGCACGC
      121 ACAGGCCCGG TGTGAGAAGG GTCTCTGACG AGCGGGAGAA CTCCCTATCA GTGATAGAGT
      181 TTGTCCTCCC TATCAGTGAT AGATAGGCTC TGGGAGTACC CGTGTGTACG ACCAGCACGG
      241 CATACATCAT TTCGACGCCG AGAGATTCGC CGCCCGAAAT GAGCACGATC CGCATGCACC
      301 CAGCTTTCTT GTACAAAGTG GGCTCGAGGC ATGCGAAGGA GATATACATA TGAGTTGAAG
      361 AGCGACCTGC AGACTGGCTG TGTATAAGGG AGCCTGACAT TTATATTCCC CAGAACATCA
      421 GGTTAATGGC GTTTTTGATG TCATTTTCGC GGTGGCTGAG ATCAGCCACT TCTTCCCCGA
      481 TAACGGAGAC CGGCACACTG GCCATATCGG TGGTCATCAT GCGCCAGCTT TCATCCCCGA
      541 TATGCACCAC CGGGTAAAGT TCACGGGAGA CTTTATCTGA CAGCAGACGT GCACTGGCCA
      601 GGGGGATCAC CATCCGTCGC CCGGGCGTGT CAATAATATC ACTCTGTACA TCCACAAACA
      661 GACGATAACG GCTCTCTCTT TTATAGGTGT AAACCTTAAA CTGCATTTCA CCAGCCCCTG
      721 TTCTCGTCAG CAAAAGAGCC GTTCATTTCA ATAAACCGGG CGACCTCAGC CATCCCTTCC
      781 TGATTTTCCG CTTTCCAGCG TTCGGCACGC AGACGACGGG CTTCATTCTG CATGGTTGTG
      841 CTTACCAGAC CGGAGATATT GACATCATAT ATGCCTTGAG CAACTGATAG CTGTCGCTGT
      901 CAACTGTCAC TGTAATACGC TGCTTCATAG CATACCTCTT TTTGACATAC TTCGGGTATA
      961 CATATCAGTA TATATTCTTA TACCGCAAAA ATCAGCGCGC AAATACGCAT ACTGTTATCT
     1021 GGCTTTTAGT AAGCCGGATC CACGCGTTTA CGCCCCGCCC TGCCACTCAT CGCAGTACTG
     1081 TTGTAATTCA TTAAGCATTC TGCCGACATG GAAGCCATCA CAAACGGCAT GATGAACCTG
     1141 AATCGCCAGC GGCATCAGCA CCTTGTCGCC TTGCGTATAA TATTTGCCCA TGGTGAAAAC
     1201 GGGGGCGAAG AAGTTGTCCA TATTGGCCAC GTTTAAATCA AAACTGGTGA AACTCACCCA
     1261 GGGATTGGCT GAGACGAAAA ACATATTCTC AATAAACCCT TTAGGGAAAT AGGCCAGGTT
     1321 TTCACCGTAA CACGCCACAT CTTGCGAATA TATGTGTAGA AACTGCCGGA AATCGTCGTG
     1381 GTATTCACTC CAGAGCGATG AAAACGTTTC AGTTTGCTCA TGGAAAACGG TGTAACAAGG
     1441 GTGAACACTA TCCCATATCA CCAGCTCACC GTCTTTCATT GCCATACGGA ATTCCGGATG
     1501 AGCATTCATC AGGCGGGCAA GAATGTGAAT AAAGGCCGGA TAAAACTTGT GCTTATTTTT
     1561 CTTTACGGTC TTTAAAAAGG CCGTAATATC CAGCTGAACG GTCTGGTTAT AGGTACATTG
     1621 AGCAACTGAC TGAAATGCCT CAAAATGTTC TTTACGATGC CATTGGGATA TATCAACGGT
     1681 GGTATATCCA GTGATTTTTT TCTCCATTTT AGCTTCCTTA GCTCCTGAAA ATCTCGACGG
     1741 ATCCTAACTC AAAATCCACA CATTATACGA GCCGGAAGCA TAAAGTGTAA AGCCTGGGGT
     1801 GCCTAATGCG GCCGCCAATA TGACTGGATA TGTTGTGTTT TACAGTATTA TGTAGTCTGT
     1861 TTTTTATGCA AAATCTAATT TAATATATTG ATATTTATAT CATTTTACGT TTCTCGTTCA
     1921 GCTTTTTTGT ACAAACTTGT GATATCGAAT TCGCTAGCTA CCTTTCTCTT CTTTTTTGGA
     1981 TCTACCTTTC TCTTCTTTTT TGGGGATCCA CTAGTTCTGC TCTTCTGCAT TAGAAGTTTT
     2041 GTTTCAAGGT CCACAATTCA GCAAAGGAGA AGAACTTTTC ACTGGAGTTG TCCCAATTCT
     2101 TGTTGAATTA GATGGTGATG TTAATGGGCA CAAATTTTCT GTCAGTGGAG AGGGTGAAGG
     2161 TGATGCTACA TACGGAAAAC TCACCCTTAA ATTTATTTGC ACTACTGGAA AACTACCTGT
     2221 TCCTTGGCCA ACACTTGTCA CTACTCTGAC CTATGGTGTT CAATGCTTTT CCCGTTATCC
     2281 GGATCACATG AAACGGCATG ACTTTTTCAA GAGTGCCATG CCCGAAGGTT ATGTACAGGA
     2341 ACGCACTATA TCTTTCAAAG ATGACGGGAA CTACAAGACG CGTGCTGAAG TCAAGTTTGA
     2401 AGGTGATACC CTTGTTAATC GTATCGAGTT AAAGGGTATT GATTTTAAAG AAGATGGAAA
     2461 CATTCTCGGA CACAAACTAG AGTACAACTA TAACTCACAC AATGTATACA TCACGGCAGA
     2521 CAAACAAAAG AATGGAATCA AAGCTAACTT CAAAATTCGC CACAACATTG AAGATGGTTC
     2581 CGTTCAACTA GCAGACCATT ATCAACAAAA TACTCCAATT GGCGATGGCC CTGTCCTTTT
     2641 ACCAGACAAC CATTACCTGT CGACACAATC TGCCCTTTCG AAAGATCCCA ACGAAAAGCG
     2701 TGACCACATG GTCCTTCTTG AGTTTGTAAC TGCTGCTGGG ATTACACATG GCATGGATGA
     2761 GCTCTACAAA ACTAGTCATC ATCATCACCA TCATCATCAC CATCATTAAT TATACATAGT
     2821 TGCTTAAGCT GCAGGGGACC CTAGAGGTCC CCTTTTTTAT TTTAAAAATT TTTTATAACC
     2881 GGTAAGAAGT CCAACACGCC GCTCCTCCCC GATGTTGCGT AGCCGCTTCA AGCTTAAGCA
     2941 ACGGCCCCAG TGAGTAGCGA CTTTGGATCC GGTACCCGCA ACGACTGGCC GACATGTGAG
     3001 CAAAAGGCCA GCAAAAGGCC AGGAACCGTA AAAAGGCCGC GTTGCTGGCG TTTTTCCATA
     3061 GGCTCCGCCC CCCTGACGAG CATCACAAAA ATCGACGCTC AAGTCAGAGG TGGCGAAACC
     3121 CGACAGGACT ATAAAGATAC CAGGCGTTTC CCCCTGGAAG CTCCCTCGTG CGCTCTCCTG
     3181 TTCCGACCCT GCCGCTTACC GGATACCTGT CCGCCTTTCT CCCTTCGGGA AGCGTGGCGC
     3241 TTTCTCAATG CTCACGCTGT AGGTATCTCA GTTCGGTGTA GGTCGTTCGC TCCAAGCTGG
     3301 GCTGTGTGCA CGAACCCCCC GTTCAGCCCG ACCGCTGCGC CTTATCCGGT AACTATCGTC
     3361 TTGAGTCCAA CCCGGTAAGA CACGACTTAT CGCCACTGGC AGCAGCCACT GGTAACAGGA
     3421 TTAGCAGAGC GAGGTATGTA GGCGGTGCTA CAGAGTTCTT GAAGTGGTGG CCTAACTACG
     3481 GCTACACTAG AAGGACAGTA TTTGGTATCT GCGCTCTGCT GAAGCCAGTT ACCTTCGGAA
     3541 AAAGAGTTGG TAGCTCTTGA TCCGGCAAAC AAACCACCGC TGGTAGCGGT GGTTTTTTTG
     3601 TTTGCAAGCA GCAGATTACG CGCAGAAAAA AAGGATCTCA AGAAGATCCT TTGATCTTTT
     3661 CTACGGGGTC TGACGCTCAG TGGAACTAGT GAGGTCTGCC TCGTGAAGAA GGTGTTGCTG
     3721 ACTCATACCA GGCCTGAATC GCCCCATCAT CCAGCCAGAA AGTGAGGGAG CCACGGTTGA
     3781 TGAGAGCTTT GTTGTAGGTG GACCAGTTGG TGATTTTGAA CTTTTGCTTT GCCACGGAAC
     3841 GGTCTGCGTT GTCGGGAAGA TGCGTGATCT GATCCTTCAA CTCAGCAAAA GTTCGATTTA
     3901 TTCAACAAAG CCGCCGTCCC GTCAAGTCAG CGTAATGCTC TGCCAGTGTT ACAACCAATT
     3961 AACCAATTCT GATTAGAAAA ACTCATCGAG CATCAAATGA AACTGCAAGT ATTCTAGAGG
     4021 TCTGACGCTC AGTGGAACGA AAACTCACGT TAAGGGATTT TGGTCATGAG ATTATCAAAA
     4081 AGGATCTTCA CCTAGATCCT TTTAAATTAA AAATGAAGTT TTAAATCAAT CTAAAGTATA
     4141 TATGAGTAAA CTTGGTCTGA CAGTTACCAA TGCTTAATCA GTGAGGCACC TATCTCAGCG
     4201 ATCTGTCTAT TTCGTTCATC CATAGTTGCC TGACTCCCCG ACGTGGCCGA CCAGCCCGTC
     4261 ATCGTCAACG CCTGATCCGC GGTGCGGACA GGCCGTGTCG CGACCGGCCG TGCGGAATTA
     4321 AGCCGGCCCG TACCCTGTGA ATAGAGGTCC GCTGTGACAC AAGAATCCCT GTTACTTCTC
     4381 GACCGTATTG ATTCGGATGA TTCCTACGCG AGCCTGCGGA ACGACCAGGA ATTCTGGGAG
     4441 CCGCTGGCCC GCCGAGCCCT GGAGGAGCTC GGGCTGCCGG TGCCGCCGGT GCTGCGGGTG
     4501 CCCGGCGAGA GCACCAACCC CGTACTGGTC GGCGAGCCCG GCCCGGTGAT CAAGCTGTTC
     4561 GGCGAGCACT GGTGCGGTCC GGAGAGCCTC GCGTCGGAGT CGGAGGCGTA CGCGGTCCTG
     4621 GCGGACGCCC CGGTGCCGGT GCCCCGCCTC CTCGGCCGCG GCGAGCTGCG GCCCGGCACC
     4681 GGAGCCTGGC CGTGGCCCTA CCTGGTGATG AGCCGGATGA CCGGCACCAC CTGGCGGTCC
     4741 GCGATGGACG GCACGACCGA CCGGAACGCG CTGCTCGCCC TGGCCCGCGA ACTCGGCCGG
     4801 GTGCTCGGCC GGCTGCACAG GGTGCCGCTG ACCGGGAACA CCGTGCTCAC CCCCCATTCC
     4861 GAGGTCTTCC CGGAACTGCT GCGGGAACGC CGCGCGGCGA CCGTCGAGGA CCACCGCGGG
     4921 TGGGGCTACC TCTCGCCCCG GCTGCTGGAC CGCCAGGAGG ACTGGCTGCC GGACGTGGAC
     4981 ACGCTGCTGG CCGGCCGCGA ACCCCGGTTC GTCCACGGCG ACCTGCACGG GACCAACATC
     5041 TTCGTGGACC TGGCCGCGAC CGAGGTCACC GGGATCGTCG ACTTCACCGA CGTCTATGCG
     5101 GGAGACTCCC GCTACAGCCT GGTGCAACTG CATCTCAACG CCTTCCGGGG CGACCGCGAG
     5161 ATCCTGGCCG CGCTGCTCGA CGGGGCGCAG TGGAAGCGGA CCGAGGACTT CGCCCGCGAA
     5221 CTGCTCGCCT TCACCTTCCT GCACGACTTC GAGGTGTTCG AGGAGACCCC GCTGGATCTC
     5281 TCCGGCTTCA CCGATCCGGA GGAACTGGCG CAGTTCCTCT GGGGGCCGCC GGACACCGCC
     5341 CCCGGCGCCT GACGCCCCGG GCCGCCCGGC GCCGCCCCCG GCCCCCGGCG GCCGCCGGGC
     5401 GGAGCCCCGC CCGGCGGCCC GGGAGCCCCG GGCCCGCGCC GAAGCCCGCT GCTGCGAGCC
     5461 CGGAGCGGGC CGGCCGACGG CGGTGCGGGC CCGGCGGCGG ACGCTCAGCA GCGGCGGGCG
     5521 TGAAAGGCCC TGGCATCCTC GATCATCTCC TCCAGGGTGG GTCGGCCNGG GCTTCCATCC
     5581 CAGCTCGGCA AGGATCAACG AGGACAGTCG CACGACGAAG TTCTTCTGGA TCGCGCCCGT
     5641 GCTGGAAGCA CTCAACCTCG AAGCGTGTGG TTGCGGAGCC ATCTAGCAAC CACACGACCA
     5701 TGGTACTCCC GTTGAATATG GCTCATAACA CCCCTTGTAT TACTGTTTAT GTAAGCAGAC
     5761 AGTTTTATTG TTCATGATGA TATATTTTTA TCTTGTGCAA TGTAACATCA GAGATTTTGA
     5821 GACACAACGT CGCTTTGTTG CTAGCTGGCG GGAACGGCAA TGCTCCTGGC GGCGGCGGGG
     5881 CTGGTGCCCA GGTCTCCGCA CAGAGCGGCG GTGCTGGCGC TCGCGGCCAG GCGTGGTTCT
     5941 TCGCGTACTG ACAAGAAACC CCCCTCTTTA GGACTCAGTG TCCTTGGGAG GGGGGCTTTT
     6001 TGCGTTTCAG GAGGTCTTGG CCAGCTTGGA CATCGCCTCA GCGATAGCCT CGTCGCGGGC
     6061 CTCAGACGCC ATCTGGTACT TCATCGCCAT CCTAGGAGTC GTGTGACCGA GACGGGCCAT
     6121 CAGCTCCTTG GTCGTCGCAC CTGCCTGAGC GGCGAACGTA GCGCCGACAG CGCGGAGGTC
     6181 GTGGATGCGG AGTTCCGGCC GACCGATCTT GGCGTAGCCA CGCTTCAGCG ACTTGGTGAA
     6241 CGCGGACTTC GACAGCCGGT TGCCCTGCGT CGTGGTCACC AGGAATGCCT CGGGGCCCTT
     6301 GTTCATCTTC GTACGGTCCT TCATGTGCGC TCGGATCATC TCCGCGACGT GAGGCGGAAC
     6361 CGTCACAGGA CGCTTCGACC GGACGGTCTT GGCGTTGCCA ACGACGATCT TGTTCCCCAC
     6421 GCGGGAAGCG CCACGGCGCA CCCGGAGCTT CATCGTCATG CCGTCGTCCA CGATGTCCTT
     6481 GCGGCGAAGC TCGATCAGCT CTCCGAACCG GAGGCTCGTC CACGCCAGGA TGTATGCCGC
     6541 GATCCGGTAG TGCTCGAAGA TCTCAGCGGC GACGATGTCC AGCTCCTCAG GCGTCAGCGC
     6601 CTCTACGTCG CGCTCATCGG CTGCCTTCTG CTCGATCCGG CACGGGTTCT CTGCGATCAG
     6661 CTTGTCCTCG ACCGCTGTGT TCATCACCGC CCGGAGGACG TTGTAGGCAT GCCGGCGGGC
     6721 AGTCGGGTGC TTCCTACCCA TCCCGGCCCA CCACGCACGC ACCAGAGCTG GCGTCATCTC
     6781 TGTGACCGCC ACTTCACCTA GCACCGGGTA GATGCGGCGC TCCGCGTGCC CGCTGTACAG
     6841 ATCCCTGGTG CCGTCTGCGA GGTCGCGCTC CACGAGCCAC TTCCGGGTGT ACTCCTCCAG
     6901 CGTGATGGCG CTGGCGGCTG CCTTCTTCGC CCGGTCCTGT GGAGGGGTCC AGGTCTCCAT
     6961 CTCGATGAGC CGCTTCTCGC CCGCGAGCCA GGCTTCGGCG TCCATCTTGT TGTCGTAGGT
     7021 CTGCAGCGCG TAGTACCTCA CACCGTCCTG CGGGTTGACG TATGAGGCTT GGATCCTCCC
     7081 GCTGCGCTGA GTCTTCAGCG ATCCCCATCC GCGACGTGCC AACTAGGTCT CCTCTCGTCG
     7141 TGAACAAGGC TACCGGGTTG CAACTCCTGT GCAACTCTCA GGCTTCAACG CGCTTCTACG
     7201 ACCTGCAATT TCTTTCCACT TAGAGGATGC AGCCGAGAGG GGGTAAAAAC CTATCTTGAC
     7261 CGGCCCATAT ATGTGGTCGG CAGACACCCA TTCTTCCAAA CTAGCTACGC GGGTTCGATT
     7321 CCCGTCGCCC GCTCCGCTGG TCAGAGGGTG TTTTCGCCCT CTGGCCATTT TTCTTTCCAG
     7381 GGGTCTGCAA CTCTTGTGCG ACTCTTCTGA CCTGGGCATA CGCGGTTGCA ACGCATCCCT
     7441 GATCTGGCTA CTTTCGATGC TGACAAACGA ATAGAGCCCC CCGCCTGCGC GAACAGACGA
     7501 GGGGCATTCA CACCAGATTG GAGCTGGTGC AGTGAAGAGA ATAGACCGGG ACAAGGTTGC
     7561 ACCGGGAGTT GCAGCGGTCG GAACCCTCGC CGTCGGCGGG CTGGCGTTCG CCCTGTCGTT
     7621 CACGGCTCTA GCTGATCACC GCGGCCATGA TGGCCGGACA AACAACAGAT AAAACGAAAG
     7681 GCCCAGTCTT TCGACTGAGC CTTTCGTTTT ATTTGATGCC TGGCAGTCGA TCGTACGCTA
     7741 GTTAACTACG TCGACATCGA TTTAATTAAT ATGCATCAAT TGATTTAAAT ACTAGTGTTA
     7801 ACTATTTAAT TGGGGACCCT AGAGGTCCCC TTTTTTATTT TAAAAATTTT TTCNAAGGGG
     7861 ACCTCTAGGG TCCCCAGCTG GCTAGCGAGT CATGAGGTNA CCATGTTCTT TCCTGCGTTA
     7921 TCCCCTGATT CTGTGGATAA CCGTATTACC GCCTTTGAGT GAGCTGATAC CAGCGGATAA
     7981 CAATTTCACA CAGGAAACAG CTATGACCAT GATTACGCCA AGCTATCAAC TTTGTATAGA
     8041 AAAGTTGCAT GACCAACTTC GATAACGTTC TCGGCTCGAT GATCCCCGGC GGGCCCCCCC
     8101 TCGAGGTCGA CGGTATCGAT TTAATTAATA TGCATCAATT GATTTAAATA CTAGTGTTAA
     8161 CTATTTAATT GGGGACCCTA GAGGTCCCCT TTTTTATTTT AAAAATTTTT TCNAAGGGGA
     8221 CCTCTAGGGT CCCCAGCTGG CTAGCGAGTC ATGAGGTNAC CATGGTCATT AGGAGCCGCT
     8281 CTCGCACTTC AGCTGCTTCT CCAAGCCGCA GATGATCAGC TCCAGGCCGA ACAAGAAGGC
     8341 CGGCTCGGCG CCCTGGTGGT CGAACAGCTC GATGGCCTGG CGCAGCAACG GCGGCATGCT
     8401 GTCGGTGGTC GGGGTCTCGC GCTCCTCCTT GGCGACCTGG TGCTCCTGGT CCTCCAACAC
     8461 GCAGCCCAGG GTGAAGTGGC CCACGGCCGA CAGGGCGTAC AACGCGTTCT CCAGCGAGAA
     8521 GCCCTGCTGG CACAGGAAGG CCAACTGGTT CTCCAGGGTC TCGTACTGCT TCTCGGTCGG
     8581 CCGGGTGCCC AGGTGCACCT TGGCGCCGTC GCGGTGGCTC AGCAAGGCGC AGCGGAAGCT
     8641 CTTGGCGTTG TTGCGCAGGA AGTCCTGCCA GCTCTCGCCC TCCAGCGGGC AGAAGTGGGT
     8701 GTGGTGGCGG TCCAACATCT CGATGGCCAG GGCGTCGAGC AGGGCCCGCT TGTTCTTGAC
     8761 GTGCCAGTAC AGGGTCGGCT GCTCGACGCC CAGCTTCTGG GCCAGCTTGC GGGTGGTCAG
     8821 GCCCTCGATG CCGACCTCGT TCAGCAGCTC CAGGGCGGAG TTGATGACCT TGGACTTGTC
     8881 CAGGCGGGAC ATTGCGAAGT GATTCCTCCT GATGGTACCG GATCCGTGGC AGGAGGGTCG
     8941 CCTGCGTCGG CAACTCGCCC AGGCTACACG AGAGCCCTCG ACTGCGAAAA TGCCGACCAG
     9001 GCACCACCGC ACTCCAGGCT TAACCCGGTG CGACGATCCA ATATTACGAG ATCTGACAAG
     9061 TTTGTACAAA AAAGCAGGCT ACCAGGCCTA GATCTGGGGA CCCTAGAGGT CCCCTTTTTT
     9121 ATTTTAAAAA TTTTTTCACG TGCCAGCCGA TTGGACTAGA AATATTGGAT C
//
