[The description below was written by a language model from this plasmid's Addgene catalogue record and the feature table of its GenBank file.]
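Description:
pMINTC3GH (Hyg) is an empty bacterial expression backbone from a uniform cloning platform for mycobacterial genetics and protein production. It is described as analogous to pMINTNH3, but it appends a C-terminal tag rather than the tag arrangement of that vector. It replicates in E. coli from a high-copy pBR322/ColE1-type origin and carries a hygromycin resistance gene as its permanent marker. The depositor's map also annotates an integrase gene and an adjacent attP site. Together with the "INT" in the name, these suggest site-specific integration into a mycobacterial chromosome rather than episomal maintenance, although the record does not name the phage source or the target host species.

The cloning site holds a counter-selection stuffer containing the ccdB gyrase toxin gene and a chloramphenicol acetyltransferase gene, flanked by two SapI sites. Because of ccdB, the empty vector has to be propagated in a ccdB-tolerant strain, with chloramphenicol as well as hygromycin selection. Replacing the stuffer with an open reading frame via SapI removes both the toxin and CmR.

An inserted gene is placed downstream of the P(myc1) promoter, which overlaps a tet operator, and in frame with an HRV 3C protease cleavage site, superfolder GFP and a 10xHis tag. A synthetic TetR gene driven by the P(imyc) promoter supplies the repressor, so expression should be tetracycline-regulated. The GFP fusion allows expression and folding to be monitored, the His10 tag allows affinity purification, and 3C cleavage removes both.

The two held sequence records differ slightly in length (9122 versus 9171 bp). The Gateway att sites and SV40 NLS features in the auto-annotated record are probably software matches rather than functional elements.
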