Addgene plasmid #110077: pMINTC3GH (Hyg)
Purpose: (Empty Backbone) Analogous to pMINTNH3 but with a C-terminal 3C cleavage site and a GFP-His10 tag fusion.
Depositing lab: Markus Seeger. Depositing organization: University of Zurich. Publication: A uniform cloning platform for mycobacterial genetics and protein production. Arnold FM, Hohl M, Remm S, Koliwer-Brandl H, Adenau S, Chusri S, Sander P, Hilbi H, Seeger MA. Sci Rep. 2018 Jun 22;8(1):9539. doi: 10.1038/s41598-018-27687-5. PubMed 29934571.
Backbone
  Vector backbone: pMINTC3GH
  Vector type: Bacterial Expression
  Tag / fusion protein: 3C cleavage site - GFP - His10 Tag (C terminal on backbone)
Growth in bacteria
  Bacterial resistance: Chloramphenicol and Hygromycin
  Growth temperature: 37°C
  Growth strain: ccdB Survival
  Copy number: High Copy
Gene/Insert
  Gene/Insert name: None
  Tag / fusion protein: 3C cleavage site - GFP - His10 Tag (C terminal on backbone)
Terms and licenses: Academic/Nonprofit Terms; Industry Terms: Not Available to Industry
How to cite: pMINTC3GH (Hyg) was a gift from Markus Seeger (Addgene plasmid # 110077 ; http://n2t.net/addgene:110077 ; RRID:Addgene_110077)
